Addgene plasmid #234549: pAAV-P3-Alb-mStayGold
Purpose: To produce AAV with the P3 promoter to express Alb(mouse)-mStayGold(Ando) fusion protein
Depositing lab: Hajime Hirase. Depositing organization: University of Copenhagen. Publication: Towards enhancing photostability and adeno-associated viral vector delivery for genetically encoded plasma fluorescent labels. Knak PG, Vittani M, Lee AB, Nedergaard L, Elleholm NV, Wang X, Bojarowska Z, Martens MC, Konno A, Hirai H, Nedergaard M, Hirase H. Neurophotonics. 2025 Jun;12(Suppl 2):S22811. doi: 10.1117/1.NPh.12.S2.S22811. Epub 2025 Dec 12. PubMed 41393514.
Backbone
  Vector backbone: pAAV-P3 (Addgene plasmid #183460)
  Backbone manufacturer: VVF (p438) https://vvf.ethz.ch/
  Vector type: AAV
Growth in bacteria
  Bacterial resistance: Ampicillin, 100 μg/mL
  Growth temperature: 30°C
  Growth strain: NEB Stable
  Copy number: High Copy
Gene/Insert
  Gene/Insert name: Alb-mStayGold
  Species: Other
  Mutation: None
  Promoter: P3
  Cloning method: Restriction Enzyme; 5′ cloning site Unknown (unknown if destroyed)
Terms and licenses: Academic/Nonprofit Terms; Industry Terms: Not Available to Industry
How to cite: pAAV-P3-Alb-mStayGold was a gift from Hajime Hirase (Addgene plasmid # 234549 ; http://n2t.net/addgene:234549 ; RRID:Addgene_234549)
