[The description below was written by a language model from this plasmid's Addgene catalogue record and pLannotate feature annotations shown in this document.]
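Description:
pAAV-P3-Alb-mStayGold is an AAV transfer plasmid built on the pAAV-P3 backbone and intended for producing recombinant adeno-associated virus that expresses a fusion of mouse serum albumin to the photostable green fluorescent protein mStayGold. It is propagated in E. coli through a high-copy ColE1/pUC-type origin and selected with ampicillin via the β-lactamase gene and its native promoter. An f1 phage origin is also present, along with short, non-functional remnants of bom, rop and lacI sequences from earlier vector lineages.

The viral payload lies between two AAV2 inverted terminal repeats, which are the only cis elements needed for replication and packaging of the genome into capsids when rep, cap and helper functions are supplied in trans. In the circular map the cassette spans the numbering origin. After the upstream ITR there is an unannotated stretch where the P3 promoter named in the catalogue entry presumably sits, then the mouse Alb coding sequence. An unannotated region running across the origin up to the short multiple cloning site fragment is consistent with the mStayGold portion, although the feature table labels neither the promoter nor the fluorescent protein. Downstream, a WPRE enhances transcript stability and expression, and a bovine growth hormone polyadenylation signal terminates the transcript before the second ITR.

Because albumin is a secreted plasma protein, the fusion is expected to be released into the bloodstream by transduced cells. The associated publication title indicates use as a genetically encoded plasma fluorescent label with improved photostability, delivered by AAV. The record does not describe the composition or tissue specificity of the P3 promoter.
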