Features (pLannotate 1.2.2; 14 found; start..end, strand, type, name):
    699..723     +  misc_feature   MCS (fragment): pBluescript multiple cloning site
    723..1311    +  misc_feature   WPRE: woodchuck hepatitis virus posttranscriptional regulatory element
   1329..1553    +  polyA_signal   bGH poly(A) signal: bovine growth hormone polyadenylation signal
   1598..1738    +  repeat_region  AAV2 ITR: inverted terminal repeat of adeno-associated virus serotype 2 inverted
   1743..1794    -  misc_feature   bom (fragment): basis of mobility region from pBR322
   1813..2268    +  rep_origin     f1 ori (sequence partly withheld): f1 bacteriophage origin of replication; arrow indicates direction of (+) strand synthesis
   2269..2318    -  misc_feature   bom (fragment): basis of mobility region from pBR322
   2420..2455    -  CDS            rop (fragment): Rop protein, which maintains plasmids at low copy number; rop
   2550..2654    +  promoter       AmpR promoter: bla
   2655..3515    +  CDS            AmpR: β-lactamase; bla; confers resistance to ampicillin, carbenicillin, and related antibiotics
   3686..4274    +  rep_origin     ori: high-copy-number ColE1/pMB1/pBR322/pUC origin of replication
   4457..4513    +  CDS            lacI (fragment): lac repressor; lacI; The lac repressor binds to the lac operator to inhibit transcription in E. coli. This inhibition can be relieved by adding lactose or isopropyl-β-D-thiogalactopyranoside (IPTG).
   4507..4640    -  repeat_region  AAV2 ITR: inverted terminal repeat of adeno-associated virus serotype 2 inverted
   5026..6849    +  CDS            Alb: ALBU_MOUSE - Also known as Alb-1, Alb1. Experimental evidence at protein level: Swiss-Prot protein existence level 1. Binds water, Ca(2+), Na(+), K(+), fatty acids, hormones, bilirubin and drugs. Its main function is the regulation of the colloidal osmotic pressure of blood. Major zinc transporter in plasma, typically binds about 80% of all plasma zinc (By similarity). Major calcium and magnesium transporter in plasma, binds approximately 45% of circulating calcium and magnesium in plasma (By similarity). Potentially has more than two calcium-binding sites and might additionally bind calcium i
>Addgene plasmid #234549 | pAAV-P3-Alb-mStayGold | addgene full sequence | sequence record 471028 | Addgene NGS Result
GTGTCTACAGGCGAGGAGCTGTTTACCGGCGTGGTGCCCTTCAAGTTCCAGCTGAAGGGCACCATCAACG
GCAAGAGCTTCACCGTGGAAGGCGAGGGCGAGGGCAATAGCCACGAGGGCAGCCACAAAGGCAAGTACGT
GTGCACCAGCGGCAAACTGCCAATGTCTTGGGCCGCCCTGGGAACTAGCTTCGGCTATGGCATGAAGTAC
TACACCAAGTACCCCAGCGGCCTGAAGAACTGGTTCCACGAGGTGATGCCCGAGGGCTTCACCTACGACA
GACACATCCAGTACAAGGGCGACGGCAGCATCCACGCCAAGCACCAGCACTTCATGAAGAACGGCACCTA
CCACAACATCGTGGAGTTCACCGGCCAGGACTTCAAGGAGAACAGCCCCGTGCTGACCGGCGACATGGAC
GTGAGCCTGCCCAACGAGGTGCAGCACATCCCCATAGATGACGGCGTGGAGTGCACAGTGACCCTGCAGT
ACCCTCTGCTGAGCGACGAGAGCAAGTGCGTGGAGGCCTACCAGAACACCATCATCAAGCCCCTGCACAA
TCAGCCAGCCCCCGATGTGCCATTCCACTGGATCAGAAAGCAGTACACCCAGAGCAAGGACGACACCGAG
GAGAGAGACCACATCATCCAGAGCGAGACCCTGGAGGCCCACCTGTAAGCGGCCGCAAGCTTTCTAGAGA
ATTCGATATCAAGCTTATCGATAATCAACCTCTGGATTACAAAATTTGTGAAAGATTGACTGGTATTCTT
AACTATGTTGCTCCTTTTACGCTATGTGGATACGCTGCTTTAATGCCTTTGTATCATGCTATTGCTTCCC
GTATGGCTTTCATTTTCTCCTCCTTGTATAAATCCTGGTTGCTGTCTCTTTATGAGGAGTTGTGGCCCGT
TGTCAGGCAACGTGGCGTGGTGTGCACTGTGTTTGCTGACGCAACCCCCACTGGTTGGGGCATTGCCACC
ACCTGTCAGCTCCTTTCCGGGACTTTCGCTTTCCCCCTCCCTATTGCCACGGCGGAACTCATCGCCGCCT
GCCTTGCCCGCTGCTGGACAGGGGCTCGGCTGTTGGGCACTGACAATTCCGTGGTGTTGTCGGGGAAATC
ATCGTCCTTTCCTTGGCTGCTCGCCTGTGTTGCCACCTGGATTCTGCGCGGGACGTCCTTCTGCTACGTC
CCTTCGGCCCTCAATCCAGCGGACCTTCCTTCCCGCGGCCTGCTGCCGGCTCTGCGGCCTCTTCCGCGTC
TTCGCCTTCGCCCTCAGACGAGTCGGATCTCCCTTTGGGCCGCCTCCCCGCTCTCGAGATACGTACGACT
GTGCCTTCTAGTTGCCAGCCATCTGTTGTTTGCCCCTCCCCCGTGCCTTCCTTGACCCTGGAAGGTGCCA
CTCCCACTGTCCTTTCCTAATAAAATGAGGAAATTGCATCGCATTGTCTGAGTAGGTGTCATTCTATTCT
GGGGGGTGGGGTGGGGCAGGACAGCAAGGGGGAGGATTGGGAAGACAATAGCAGGCATGCTGGGGATGCG
GTGGGCTCTATGGCTTCTGAGGCGGAAAGATCTACCACGTGCGGACCGAGCGGCCGCAGGAACCCCTAGT
GATGGAGTTGGCCACTCCCTCTCTGCGCGCTCGCTCGCTCACTGAGGCCGGGCGACCAAAGGTCGCCCGA
CGCCCGGGCTTTGCCCGGGCGGCCTCAGTGAGCGAGCGAGCGCGCAGCTGCCTGCAGGGGCGCCTGATGC
GGTATTTTCTCCTTACGCATCTGTGCGGTATTTCACACCGCATA
[95 nt withheld, positions 1795-1889]
T
[46 nt withheld, positions 1891-1936]
C
[141 nt withheld, positions 1938-2078]
CCTTTGACGTTGGAGTCCACGTTCTTT
[37 nt withheld, positions 2106-2142]
ACTCTATCTCGGGCTATTCTTTTGATTTATAAGGGATTTTGCCGATTTCGGTCTATTGGTTAAAAAATGA
GCTGATTTAACAAAAATTTAACGCGAATTTTAACAAAATATTAACGTTTACAATTTTATGGTGCACTCTC
AGTACAATCTGCTCTGATGCCGCATAGTTAAGCCAGCCCCGACACCCGCCAACACCCGCTGACGCGCCCT
GACGGGCTTGTCTGCTCCCGGCATCCGCTTACAGACAAGCTGTGACCGTCTCCGGGAGCTGCATGTGTCA
GAGGTTTTCACCGTCATCACCGAAACGCGCGAGACGAAAGGGCCTCGTGATACGCCTATTTTTATAGGTT
AATGTCATGATAATAATGGTTTCTTAGACGTCAGGTGGCACTTTTCGGGGAAATGTGCGCGGAACCCCTA
TTTGTTTATTTTTCTAAATACATTCAAATATGTATCCGCTCATGAGACAATAACCCTGATAAATGCTTCA
ATAATATTGAAAAAGGAAGAGTATGAGTATTCAACATTTCCGTGTCGCCCTTATTCCCTTTTTTGCGGCA
TTTTGCCTTCCTGTTTTTGCTCACCCAGAAACGCTGGTGAAAGTAAAAGATGCTGAAGATCAGTTGGGTG
CACGAGTGGGTTACATCGAACTGGATCTCAACAGCGGTAAGATCCTTGAGAGTTTTCGCCCCGAAGAACG
TTTTCCAATGATGAGCACTTTTAAAGTTCTGCTATGTGGCGCGGTATTATCCCGTATTGACGCCGGGCAA
GAGCAACTCGGTCGCCGCATACACTATTCTCAGAATGACTTGGTTGAGTACTCACCAGTCACAGAAAAGC
ATCTTACGGATGGCATGACAGTAAGAGAATTATGCAGTGCTGCCATAACCATGAGTGATAACACTGCGGC
CAACTTACTTCTGACAACGATCGGAGGACCGAAGGAGCTAACCGCTTTTTTGCACAACATGGGGGATCAT
GTAACTCGCCTTGATCGTTGGGAACCGGAGCTGAATGAAGCCATACCAAACGACGAGCGTGACACCACGA
TGCCTGTAGCAATGGCAACAACGTTGCGCAAACTATTAACTGGCGAACTACTTACTCTAGCTTCCCGGCA
ACAATTAATAGACTGGATGGAGGCGGATAAAGTTGCAGGACCACTTCTGCGCTCGGCCCTTCCGGCTGGC
TGGTTTATTGCTGATAAATCTGGAGCCGGTGAGCGTGGAAGCCGCGGTATCATTGCAGCACTGGGGCCAG
ATGGTAAGCCCTCCCGTATCGTAGTTATCTACACGACGGGGAGTCAGGCAACTATGGATGAACGAAATAG
ACAGATCGCTGAGATAGGTGCCTCACTGATTAAGCATTGGTAACTGTCAGACCAAGTTTACTCATATATA
CTTTAGATTGATTTAAAACTTCATTTTTAATTTAAAAGGATCTAGGTGAAGATCCTTTTTGATAATCTCA
TGACCAAAATCCCTTAACGTGAGTTTTCGTTCCACTGAGCGTCAGACCCCGTAGAAAAGATCAAAGGATC
TTCTTGAGATCCTTTTTTTCTGCGCGTAATCTGCTGCTTGCAAACAAAAAAACCACCGCTACCAGCGGTG
GTTTGTTTGCCGGATCAAGAGCTACCAACTCTTTTTCCGAAGGTAACTGGCTTCAGCAGAGCGCAGATAC
CAAATACTGTTCTTCTAGTGTAGCCGTAGTTAGGCCACCACTTCAAGAACTCTGTAGCACCGCCTACATA
CCTCGCTCTGCTAATCCTGTTACCAGTGGCTGCTGCCAGTGGCGATAAGTCGTGTCTTACCGGGTTGGAC
TCAAGACGATAGTTACCGGATAAGGCGCAGCGGTCGGGCTGAACGGGGGGTTCGTGCACACAGCCCAGCT
TGGAGCGAACGACCTACACCGAACTGAGATACCTACAGCGTGAGCTATGAGAAAGCGCCACGCTTCCCGA
AGGGAGAAAGGCGGACAGGTATCCGGTAAGCGGCAGGGTCGGAACAGGAGAGCGCACGAGGGAGCTTCCA
GGGGGAAACGCCTGGTATCTTTATAGTCCTGTCGGGTTTCGCCACCTCTGACTTGAGCGTCGATTTTTGT
GATGCTCGTCAGGGGGGCGGAGCCTATGGAAAAACGCCAGCAACGCGGCCTTTTTACGGTTCCTGGCCTT
TTGCTGGCCTTTTGCTCACATGTTCTTTCCTGCGTTATCCCCTGATTCTGTGGATAACCGTATTACCGCC
TTTGAGTGAGCTGATACCGCTCGCCGCAGCCGAACGACCGAGCGCAGCGAGTCAGTGAGCGAGGAAGCGG
AAGAGCGCCCAATACGCAAACCGCCTCTCCCCGCGCGTTGGCCGATTCATTAATGCAGCTGCGCGCTCGC
TCGCTCACTGAGGCCGCCCGGGCAAAGCCCGGGCGTCGGGCGACCTTTGGTCGCCCGGCCTCAGTGAGCG
AGCGAGCGCGCAGAGAGGGAGTGGCCAACTCCATCACTAGGGGTTCCTTGTAGTTAATGATTAACCCGCC
ATGCTACTTATCTACTCGAGACCGGGCGCGCCGGGGGAGGCTGCTGGTGAATATTAACCAAGGTCACCCC
AGTTATCGGAGGAGCAAACAGGGGCTAAGTCCACACGCGTGGTACCGTCTGTCTGCACATTTCGTAGAGC
GAGTGTTCCGATACTCTAATCTCCCTAGGCAAGGTTCATATTTGTGTAGGTTACTTATTCTCCTTTTGTT
GACTAAGTCAATAATCAGAATCAGCAGGTTTGGAGTCAGCTTGGCAGGGATCAGCAGCCTGGGTTGGAAG
GAGGGGGTATAAAAGCCCCTTCACCAGGAGAAGCCGTCACACAGATCCACAAGCTCCTGGTCGACACTAG
TACCGGTGCCACCATGAAGTGGGTAACCTTTCTCCTCCTCCTCTTCGTCTCCGGCTCTGCTTTTTCCAGG
GGTGTGTTTCGCCGAGAAGCACACAAGAGTGAGATCGCCCATCGGTATAATGATTTGGGAGAACAACATT
TCAAAGGCCTAGTCCTGATTGCCTTTTCCCAGTATCTCCAGAAATGCTCATACGATGAGCATGCCAAATT
AGTGCAGGAAGTAACAGACTTTGCAAAGACGTGTGTTGCCGATGAGTCTGCCGCCAACTGTGACAAATCC
CTTCACACTCTTTTTGGAGATAAGTTGTGTGCCATTCCAAACCTCCGTGAAAACTATGGTGAACTGGCTG
ACTGCTGTACAAAACAAGAGCCCGAAAGAAACGAATGTTTCCTGCAACACAAAGATGACAACCCCAGCCT
GCCACCATTTGAAAGGCCAGAGGCTGAGGCCATGTGCACCTCCTTTAAGGAAAACCCAACCACCTTTATG
GGACACTATTTGCATGAAGTTGCCAGAAGACATCCTTATTTCTATGCCCCAGAACTTCTTTACTATGCTG
AGCAGTACAATGAGATTCTGACCCAGTGTTGTGCAGAGGCTGACAAGGAAAGCTGCCTGACCCCGAAGCT
TGATGGTGTGAAGGAGAAAGCATTGGTCTCATCTGTCCGTCAGAGAATGAAGTGCTCCAGTATGCAGAAG
TTTGGAGAGAGAGCTTTTAAAGCATGGGCAGTAGCTCGTCTGAGCCAGACATTCCCCAATGCTGACTTTG
CAGAAATCACCAAATTGGCAACAGACCTGACCAAAGTCAACAAGGAGTGCTGCCATGGTGACCTGCTGGA
ATGCGCAGATGACAGGGCGGAACTTGCCAAGTACATGTGTGAAAACCAGGCGACTATCTCCAGCAAACTG
CAGACTTGCTGCGATAAACCACTGTTGAAGAAAGCCCACTGTCTTAGTGAGGTGGAGCATGACACCATGC
CTGCTGATCTGCCTGCCATTGCTGCTGATTTTGTTGAGGACCAGGAAGTGTGCAAGAACTATGCTGAGGC
CAAGGATGTCTTCCTGGGCACGTTCTTGTATGAATATTCAAGAAGACACCCTGATTACTCTGTATCCCTG
TTGCTGAGACTTGCTAAGAAATATGAAGCCACTCTGGAAAAGTGCTGCGCTGAAGCCAATCCTCCCGCAT
GCTACGGCACAGTGCTTGCTGAATTTCAGCCTCTTGTAGAAGAGCCTAAGAACTTGGTCAAAACCAACTG
TGATCTTTACGAGAAGCTTGGAGAATATGGATTCCAAAATGCCATTCTAGTTCGCTACACCCAGAAAGCA
CCTCAGGTGTCAACCCCAACTCTCGTGGAGGCTGCAAGAAACCTAGGAAGAGTGGGCACCAAGTGTTGTA
CACTTCCTGAAGATCAGAGACTGCCTTGTGTGGAAGACTATCTGTCTGCAATCCTGAACCGTGTGTGTCT
GCTGCATGAGAAGACCCCAGTGAGTGAGCATGTTACCAAGTGCTGTAGTGGATCCCTGGTGGAAAGGCGG
CCATGCTTCTCTGCTCTGACAGTTGATGAAACATATGTCCCCAAAGAGTTTAAAGCTGAGACCTTCACCT
TCCACTCTGATATCTGCACACTTCCAGAGAAGGAGAAGCAGATTAAGAAACAAACGGCTCTTGCTGAGCT
GGTGAAGCACAAGCCCAAGGCTACAGCGGAGCAACTGAAGACTGTCATGGATGACTTTGCACAGTTCCTG
GATACATGTTGCAAGGCTGCTGACAAGGACACCTGCTTCTCGACTGAGGGTCCAAACCTTGTCACTAGAT
GCAAAGACGCCTTAGCCCCCGGGGGTGGAGGCGGTTCAGGCGGAGGTGGCTCTGGCGGTGGCGGATCAGT
CGAC
